>Addgene plasmid #217978 | H6Gb1-CREB(1-100) | addgene full sequence | sequence record 436007 | Addgene NGS Result
GGTGGCAGCAGCCAACTCAGCTTCCTTTCGGGCTTTGTTAGCAGCCGGATCTCAGTGGTGGTGGTGGTGG
TGCTCGAGTGCGGCCGCAAGCTTCTATTAAGTTCCGGAGAAAAGTCTTTTTAAGTCCTTACAGGAAGACT
GAACTGTTTGGACTTGTGGAGACTGAATAACTGATGGCTGGGCCGCCTGGATGACCCCATGGACCTGGAC
TGTCTGCCCATTGGGCAGCTGCACTAAGGTTACAGTGGGAGCAGATGACGTCGCATGAGCTGCTGGCATG
GATACCTGGGCTAATGTGGCAATCTGTGGCTGGGCTTGAACTGTCATTTGTTGACTTTCAGCTTCTGTTA
CAGCAGCATCTCCACTCTGCTGGTTGTCTGCTCCAGAGTCCATGGTCATATGGGAGCCCTGAAAATACAG
GTTTTCGCCGCTGCTGCCGCTGCTGAATTC
[168 nt withheld, positions 451-618]
GCCGCTGCTGTGATGATGATGATGATGGCCCATGGTATATCTCCTTCTTAAAGTTAAACAAAATTATTTC
TAGAGGGGAATTGTTATCCGCTCACAATTCCCCTATAGTGAGTCGTATTAATTTCGCGGGATCGAGATCT
CGATCCTCTACGCCGGACGCATCGTGGCCGGCATCACCGGCGCCACAGGTGCGGTTGCTGGCGCCTATAT
CGCCGACATCACCGATGGGGAAGATCGGGCTCGCCACTTCGGGCTCATGAGCGCTTGTTTCGGCGTGGGT
ATGGTGGCAGGCCCCGTGGCCGGGGGACTGTTGGGCGCCATCTCCTTGCATGCACCATTCCTTGCGGCGG
CGGTGCTCAACGGCCTCAACCTACTACTGGGCTGCTTCCTAATGCAGGAGTCGCATAAGGGAGAGCGTCG
AGATCCCGGACACCATCGAATGGCGCAAAACCTTTCGCGGTATGGCATGATAGCGCCCGGAAGAGAGTCA
ATTCAGGGTGGTGAATGTGAAACCAGTAACGTTATACGATGTCGCAGAGTATGCCGGTGTCTCTTATCAG
ACCGTTTCCCGCGTGGTGAACCAGGCCAGCCACGTTTCTGCGAAAACGCGGGAAAAAGTGGAAGCGGCGA
TGGCGGAGCTGAATTACATTCCCAACCGCGTGGCACAACAACTGGCGGGCAAACAGTCGTTGCTGATTGG
CGTTGCCACCTCCAGTCTGGCCCTGCACGCGCCGTCGCAAATTGTCGCGGCGATTAAATCTCGCGCCGAT
CAACTGGGTGCCAGCGTGGTGGTGTCGATGGTAGAACGAAGCGGCGTCGAAGCCTGTAAAGCGGCGGTGC
ACAATCTTCTCGCGCAACGCGTCAGTGGGCTGATCATTAACTATCCGCTGGATGACCAGGATGCCATTGC
TGTGGAAGCTGCCTGCACTAATGTTCCGGCGTTATTTCTTGATGTCTCTGACCAGACACCCATCAACAGT
ATTATTTTCTCCCATGAAGACGGTACGCGACTGGGCGTGGAGCATCTGGTCGCATTGGGTCACCAGCAAA
TCGCGCTGTTAGCGGGCCCATTAAGTTCTGTCTCGGCGCGTCTGCGTCTGGCTGGCTGGCATAAATATCT
CACTCGCAATCAAATTCAGCCGATAGCGGAACGGGAAGGCGACTGGAGTGCCATGTCCGGTTTTCAACAA
ACCATGCAAATGCTGAATGAGGGCATCGTTCCCACTGCGATGCTGGTTGCCAACGATCAGATGGCGCTGG
GCGCAATGCGCGCCATTACCGAGTCCGGGCTGCGCGTTGGTGCGGATATCTCGGTAGTGGGATACGACGA
TACCGAAGACAGCTCATGTTATATCCCGCCGTTAACCACCATCAAACAGGATTTTCGCCTGCTGGGGCAA
ACCAGCGTGGACCGCTTGCTGCAACTCTCTCAGGGCCAGGCGGTGAAGGGCAATCAGCTGTTGCCCGTCT
CACTGGTGAAAAGAAAAACCACCCTGGCGCCCAATACGCAAACCGCCTCTCCCCGCGCGTTGGCCGATTC
ATTAATGCAGCTGGCACGACAGGTTTCCCGACTGGAAAGCGGGCAGTGAGCGCAACGCAATTAATGTAAG
TTAGCTCACTCATTAGGCACCGGGATCTCGACCGATGCCCTTGAGAGCCTTCAACCCAGTCAGCTCCTTC
CGGTGGGCGCGGGGCATGACTATCGTCGCCGCACTTATGACTGTCTTCTTTATCATGCAACTCGTAGGAC
AGGTGCCGGCAGCGCTCTGGGTCATTTTCGGCGAGGACCGCTTTCGCTGGAGCGCGACGATGATCGGCCT
GTCGCTTGCGGTATTCGGAATCTTGCACGCCCTCGCTCAAGCCTTCGTCACTGGTCCCGCCACCAAACGT
TTCGGCGAGAAGCAGGCCATTATCGCCGGCATGGCGGCCCCACGGGTGCGCATGATCGTGCTCCTGTCGT
TGAGGACCCGGCTAGGCTGGCGGGGTTGCCTTACTGGTTAGCAGAATGAATCACCGATACGCGAGCGAAC
GTGAAGCGACTGCTGCTGCAAAACGTCTGCGACCTGAGCAACAACATGAATGGTCTTCGGTTTCCGTGTT
TCGTAAAGTCTGGAAACGCGGAAGTCAGCGCCCTGCACCATTATGTTCCGGATCTGCATCGCAGGATGCT
GCTGGCTACCCTGTGGAACACCTACATCTGTATTAACGAAGCGCTGGCATTGACCCTGAGTGATTTTTCT
CTGGTCCCGCCGCATCCATACCGCCAGTTGTTTACCCTCACAACGTTCCAGTAACCGGGCATGTTCATCA
TCAGTAACCCGTATCGTGAGCATCCTCTCTCGTTTCATCGGTATCATTACCCCCATGAACAGAAATCCCC
CTTACACGGAGGCATCAGTGACCAAACAGGAAAAAACCGCCCTTAACATGGCCCGCTTTATCAGAAGCCA
GACATTAACGCTTCTGGAGAAACTCAACGAGCTGGACGCGGATGAACAGGCAGACATCTGTGAATCGCTT
CACGACCACGCTGATGAGCTTTACCGCAGCTGCCTCGCGCGTTTCGGTGATGACGGTGAAAACCTCTGAC
ACATGCAGCTCCCGGAGACGGTCACAGCTTGTCTGTAAGCGGATGCCGGGAGCAGACAAGCCCGTCAGGG
CGCGTCAGCGGGTGTTGGCGGGTGTCGGGGCGCAGCCATGACCCAGTCACGTAGCGATAGCGGAGTGTAT
ACTGGCTTAACTATGCGGCATCAGAGCAGATTGTACTGAGAGTGCACCATTGCGGTGTGAAATACCGCAC
AGATGCGTAAGGAGAAAATACCGCATCAGGCGCTCTTCCGCTTCCTCGCTCACTGACTCGCTGCGCTCGG
TCGTTCGGCTGCGGCGAGCGGTATCAGCTCACTCAAAGGCGGTAATACGGTTATCCACAGAATCAGGGGA
TAACGCAGGAAAGAACATGTGAGCAAAAGGCCAGCAAAAGGCCAGGAACCGTAAAAAGGCCGCGTTGCTG
GCGTTTTTCCATAGGCTCCGCCCCCCTGACGAGCATCACAAAAATCGACGCTCAAGTCAGAGGTGGCGAA
ACCCGACAGGACTATAAAGATACCAGGCGTTTCCCCCTGGAAGCTCCCTCGTGCGCTCTCCTGTTCCGAC
CCTGCCGCTTACCGGATACCTGTCCGCCTTTCTCCCTTCGGGAAGCGTGGCGCTTTCTCATAGCTCACGC
TGTAGGTATCTCAGTTCGGTGTAGGTCGTTCGCTCCAAGCTGGGCTGTGTGCACGAACCCCCCGTTCAGC
CCGACCGCTGCGCCTTATCCGGTAACTATCGTCTTGAGTCCAACCCGGTAAGACACGACTTATCGCCACT
GGCAGCAGCCACTGGTAACAGGATTAGCAGAGCGAGGTATGTAGGCGGTGCTACAGAGTTCTTGAAGTGG
TGGCCTAACTACGGCTACACTAGAAGGACAGTATTTGGTATCTGCGCTCTGCTGAAGCCAGTTACCTTCG
GAAAAAGAGTTGGTAGCTCTTGATCCGGCAAACAAACCACCGCTGGTAGCGGTGGTTTTTTTGTTTGCAA
GCAGCAGATTACGCGCAGAAAAAAAGGATCTCAAGAAGATCCTTTGATCTTTTCTACGGGGTCTGACGCT
CAGTGGAACGAAAACTCACGTTAAGGGATTTTGGTCATGAGATTATCAAAAAGGATCTTCACCTAGATCC
TTTTAAATTAAAAATGAAGTTTTAAATCAATCTAAAGTATATATGAGTAAACTTGGTCTGACAGTTACCA
ATGCTTAATCAGTGAGGCACCTATCTCAGCGATCTGTCTATTTCGTTCATCCATAGTTGCCTGACTCCCC
GTCGTGTAGATAACTACGATACGGGAGGGCTTACCATCTGGCCCCAGTGCTGCAATGATACCGCGAGACC
CACGCTCACCGGCTCCAGATTTATCAGCAATAAACCAGCCAGCCGGAAGGGCCGAGCGCAGAAGTGGTCC
TGCAACTTTATCCGCCTCCATCCAGTCTATTAATTGTTGCCGGGAAGCTAGAGTAAGTAGTTCGCCAGTT
AATAGTTTGCGCAACGTTGTTGCCATTGCTGCAGGCATCGTGGTGTCACGCTCGTCGTTTGGTATGGCTT
CATTCAGCTCCGGTTCCCAACGATCAAGGCGAGTTACATGATCCCCCATGTTGTGCAAAAAAGCGGTTAG
CTCCTTCGGTCCTCCGATCGTTGTCAGAAGTAAGTTGGCCGCAGTGTTATCACTCATGGTTATGGCAGCA
CTGCATAATTCTCTTACTGTCATGCCATCCGTAAGATGCTTTTCTGTGACTGGTGAGTACTCAACCAAGT
CATTCTGAGAATAGTGTATGCGGCGACCGAGTTGCTCTTGCCCGGCGTCAATACGGGATAATACCGCGCC
ACATAGCAGAACTTTAAAAGTGCTCATCATTGGAAAACGTTCTTCGGGGCGAAAACTCTCAAGGATCTTA
CCGCTGTTGAGATCCAGTTCGATGTAACCCACTCGTGCACCCAACTGATCTTCAGCATCTTTTACTTTCA
CCAGCGTTTCTGGGTGAGCAAAAACAGGAAGGCAAAATGCCGCAAAAAAGGGAATAAGGGCGACACGGAA
ATGTTGAATACTCATACTCTTCCTTTTTCAATATTATTGAAGCATTTATCAGGGTTATTGTCTCATGAGC
GGATACATATTTGAATGTATTTAGAAAAATAAACAAATAGGGGTTCCGCGCACATTTCCCCGAAAAGTGC
CACCTAAATTGTAAGCGTTAATATTTTGTTAAAATTCGCGTTAAATTTTTGTTAAATCAGCTCATTTTTT
AACCAATAGGCCGAAATCGGCAAAATCCCTTATAAATCAAAAGAATAGACCGAGATAGGGT
[37 nt withheld, positions 5510-5546]
AAAGAACGTGGACTCCAACGTCAAAGG
[49 nt withheld, positions 5574-5622]
T
[91 nt withheld, positions 5624-5714]
G
[124 nt withheld, positions 5716-5839]
CCCATTCGCCAATCCGGATATAGTTCCTCCTTTCAGCAAAAAACCCCTCAAGACCCGTTTAGAGGCCCCA
AGGGGTTATGCTAGTTATTGCTCAGC
Features (pLannotate 1.2.2; 22 found; start..end, strand, type, name):
     55..72      -  CDS            9xHis (fragment): 9xHis affinity tag
    163..399     -  CDS            Creb1 (fragment): CREB1_RAT - Also known as Creb-1. Experimental evidence at protein level: Swiss-Prot protein existence level 1. Phosphorylation-dependent transcription factor that stimulates transcription upon binding to the DNA cAMP response element (CRE), a sequence present in many viral and cellular promoters. Transcription activation is enhanced by the TORC coactivators which act independently of Ser-119 phosphorylation. Involved in different cellular processes including the synchronization of circadian rhythmicity and the differentiation of adipose cells (By similarity). From Rattus norvegicus (Rat).
    406..426     -  CDS            TEV site: tobacco etch virus (TEV) protease recognition and cleavage site
    451..615     -  CDS            spg (fragment) (sequence withheld): SPG1_STRSG - Experimental evidence at protein level: Swiss-Prot protein existence level 1. Binds to the constant Fc region of IgG with high affinity. From Streptococcus sp. group G.
    629..645     -  CDS            capTEV™ (fragment): composite tag for in vivo biotinylation, TEV protease cleavage, and 6xHis tagging
    658..680     -  RBS            RBS: efficient ribosome binding site from bacteriophage T7 gene 10 (Olins and Rangwala, 1989)
    695..719     -  protein_bind   lac operator: The lac repressor binds to the lac operator to inhibit transcription in E. coli. This inhibition can be relieved by adding lactose or isopropyl-β-D-thiogalactopyranoside (IPTG). lac repressor encoded by lacI
    720..738     -  promoter       T7 promoter: promoter for bacteriophage T7 RNA polymerase
    760..1039    +  CDS            TcR (fragment): tetracycline efflux protein; tet; confers resistance to tetracycline
   1047..1124    +  promoter       lacI promoter: lacI
   1125..2207    +  CDS            lacI: lac repressor; lacI; The lac repressor binds to the lac operator to inhibit transcription in E. coli. This inhibition can be relieved by adding lactose or isopropyl-β-D-thiogalactopyranoside (IPTG).
   2220..2241    +  protein_bind   CAP binding site: CAP binding activates transcription in the presence of cAMP. E. coli catabolite activator protein
   2256..2547    +  CDS            TcR (fragment): tetracycline efflux protein; tet; confers resistance to tetracycline
   2619..2999    -  CDS            YPB1_ECOLX: Protein predicted: Swiss-Prot protein existence level 4. From Escherichia coli.
   3016..3207    +  CDS            rop: Rop protein, which maintains plasmids at low copy number; rop
   3309..3448    +  misc_feature   bom: basis of mobility region from pBR322
   3634..4222    -  rep_origin     ori: high-copy-number ColE1/pMB1/pBR322/pUC origin of replication
   4393..5253    -  CDS            AmpR: β-lactamase; bla; confers resistance to ampicillin, carbenicillin, and related antibiotics
   5254..5358    -  promoter       AmpR promoter: bla
   5411..5839    -  rep_origin     f1 ori (sequence partly withheld): f1 bacteriophage origin of replication; arrow indicates direction of (+) strand synthesis
   5876..5923    -  terminator     T7 terminator: transcription terminator for bacteriophage T7 RNA polymerase
   5931..45      -  CDS            SET1 (fragment) (across the origin): solubility-enhancement tag derived from T7 phage gene 10B
