[The description below was written by a language model from this plasmid's Addgene catalogue record and pLannotate feature annotations shown in this document.]
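Description:
H6Gb1-CREB(1-100) is a bacterial expression plasmid built on the pET21d backbone for producing an N-terminal fragment of rat CREB1 (Creb1) in E. coli. The name indicates residues 1–100, and the catalogue lists an insert of about 308 bp cloned between NdeI and HindIII sites, both retained. The sequenced plasmid is about 5.9 kb. It replicates from a pBR322/ColE1-type origin accompanied by the rop gene and bom region, consistent with the low copy number recorded, and is selected with ampicillin through the AmpR β-lactamase gene. An f1 origin is also present, along with remnant tetracycline-resistance fragments from the pBR322 lineage that are not functional markers.

Expression is driven by a T7 promoter followed by a lac operator and the T7 gene 10 ribosome binding site, with a T7 terminator downstream. The plasmid-borne lacI gene supplies repressor, so transcription is held off until IPTG induction in a host that provides T7 RNA polymerase. The open reading frame encodes a His6 tag, the GB1 domain of streptococcal protein G (annotated as an spg fragment), a TEV protease recognition site, and then the CREB1 segment. GB1 is commonly used as a small solubility- and expression-enhancing partner, the His tag allows metal-affinity purification, and TEV cleavage lets the fusion partner be removed to release the CREB fragment. A vector-derived His-tag sequence lies downstream of the insert; the record does not say whether it is translated.

The stated purpose is bacterial expression of CREB1 domains, and the associated work concerns the disordered, glutamine-rich CREB transactivation domain and its intra- and intermolecular interactions.
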