Addgene plasmid #217978: H6Gb1-CREB(1-100)
Purpose: bacterial expression of CREB1 domains
Depositing lab: Peter Wright. Depositing organization: Scripps California (The Scripps Research Institute). Publication: Glutamine-rich regions of the disordered CREB transactivation domain mediate dynamic intra- and intermolecular interactions. Martinez-Yamout MA, Nasir I, Shnitkind S, Ellis JP, Berlow RB, Kroon G, Deniz AA, Dyson HJ, Wright PE. Proc Natl Acad Sci U S A. 2023 Nov 21;120(47):e2313835120. doi: 10.1073/pnas.2313835120. Epub 2023 Nov 14. PubMed 37971402.
Backbone
  Vector backbone: pet21d
  Vector type: Bacterial Expression
Growth in bacteria
  Bacterial resistance: Ampicillin, 100 μg/mL
  Growth temperature: 37°C
  Growth strain: DH5alpha
  Copy number: Low Copy
Gene/Insert
  Gene/Insert name: CREB1
  Species: R. norvegicus (rat)
  Insert size (bp): 308
  Entrez Gene: Creb1 (a.k.a. Creb)
  Promoter: T7
  Tag / fusion protein: His6-GB1-tev (N terminal on backbone)
  Cloning method: Restriction Enzyme; 5′ cloning site NdeI (not destroyed); 3′ cloning site HindIII (not destroyed)
  Sequencing primers: 5′ T7; 3′ T7
Terms and licenses: Academic/Nonprofit Terms; Industry Terms: Not Available to Industry
How to cite: H6Gb1-CREB(1-100) was a gift from Peter Wright (Addgene plasmid # 217978 ; http://n2t.net/addgene:217978 ; RRID:Addgene_217978)
