>Addgene plasmid #217978 | H6Gb1-CREB(1-100) | depositor partial sequence | sequence record 424767 | T7 promoter to terminator
CTAGAAATAATTTTGTTTAACTTTAAGAAGGAGATATACCATGGGCCATCATCATCATCATCACAGCAGC
GGC
[168 nt withheld, positions 74-241]
GAATTCAGCAGCGGCAGCAGCGGCGAAAACCTGTATTTTCAGGGCTCCCATATGACCATGGACTCTGGAG
CAGACAACCAGCAGAGTGGAGATGCTGCTGTAACAGAAGCTGAAAGTCAACAAATGACAGTTCAAGCCCA
GCCACAGATTGCCACATTAGCCCAGGTATCCATGCCAGCAGCTCATGCGACGTCATCTGCTCCCACTGTA
ACCTTAGTGCAGCTGCCCAATGGGCAGACAGTCCAGGTCCATGGGGTCATCCAGGCGGCCCAGCCATCAG
TTATTCAGTCTCCACAAGTCCAAACAGTTCAGTCTTCCTGTAAGGACTTAAAAAGACTTTTCTCCGGAAC
TTAATAGAAGCTTGCGGCCGCAC
